>Addgene plasmid #175972 | pBEL2420 | addgene full sequence | sequence record 345255 | Addgene NGS Result
CAGTGAGCGAGGAAGCGGAAGAGCGCCTGATGCGGTATTTTCTCCTTACGCATCTGTGCGGTATTTCACA
CCGCAATGGTGCACTCTCAGTACAATCTGCTCTGATGCCGCATAGTTAAGCCAGTATACACTCCGCTATC
GCTACGTGACTGGGTCATGGCTGCGCCCCGACACCCGCCAACACCCGCTGACGCGCCCTGACGGGCTTGT
CTGCTCCCGGCATCCGCTTACAGACAAGCTGTGACCGTCTCCGGGAGCTGCATGTGTCAGAGGTTTTCAC
CGTCATCACCGAAACGCGCGAGGCAGCTGCGGTAAAGCTCATCAGCGTGGTCGTGAAGCGATTCACAGAT
GTCTGCCTGTTCATCCGCGTCCAGCTCGTTGAGTTTCTCCAGAAGCGTTAATGTCTGGCTTCTGATAAAG
CGGGCCATGTTAAGGGCGGTTTTTTCCTGTTTGGTCACTGATGCCTCCGTGTAAGGGGGATTTCTGTTCA
TGGGGGTAATGATACCGATGAAACGAGAGAGGATGCTCACGATACGGGTTACTGATGATGAACATGCCCG
GTTACTGGAACGTTGTGAGGGTAAACAACTGGCGGTATGGATGCGGCGGGACCAGAGAAAAATCACTCAG
GGTCAATGCCAGCGCTTCGTTAATACAGATGTAGGTGTTCCACAGGGTAGCCAGCAGCATCCTGCGATGC
AGATCCGGAACATAATGGTGCAGGGCGCTGACTTCCGCGTTTCCAGACTTTACGAAACACGGAAACCGAA
GACCATTCATGTTGTTGCTCAGGTCGCAGACGTTTTGCAGCAGCAGTCGCTTCACGTTCGCTCGCGTATC
GGTGATTCATTCTGCTAACCAGTAAGGCAACCCCGCCAGCCTAGCCGGGTCCTCAACGACAGGAGCACGA
TCATGCGCACCCGTGGCCAGGACCCAACGCTGCCCGAGATCTCGATCCCGCGAAATTAATACGACTCACT
ATAGGGAGACCACAACGGTTTCCCTCTAGAAATAATTTTGTTTAACTTTAAGAAGGAGATATACATATGG
CTCTTAACACACCACAAATTACGCCGACAAAAAAGATAACAGTGAGGGCAATCGGCGAGGAACTGCCGCG
TGGTGATTACCAACGTTGCCCGCAATGTGACATGCTGTTTAGCCTGCCCGAGATAAATTCTCATCAAAGT
GCCTATTGTCCGCGCTGTCAGGCAAAAATTCGTGACGGGCGCGACTGGTCGCTAACGCGCCTGGCGGCAA
TGGCCTTCACCATGCTGTTGCTTATGCCGTTTGCCTGGGGCGAACCGCTGTTGCATATCTGGCTGTTAGG
CATTCGTATTGACGCCAACGTTATGCAAGGCATCTGGCAAATGACCAAACAGGGCGATGCGATAACGGGG
TCGATGGTCTTTTTCTGCGTTATTGGTGCCCCGCTCATTCTGGTGACCTCCATAGCTTATTTATGGTTTG
GTAACCGACTGGGAATGAATTTACGTCCGGTACTGCTGATGCTTGAGCGACTTAAAGAGTGGGTAATGCT
CGATATCTACCTGGTCGGCATTGGCGTTGCTTCTATAAAGGTACAGGATTATGCCCATATCCAGGCTGGT
GTCGGCTTGTTCTCTTTTGTGGCGTTGGTGATTTTAACGACGGTGACGTTGTCACATCTTAATGTCGAAG
AACTGTGGGAGCGATTTTATCCGCAGCGCCCCGCTACGCGTAGGGACGAGAAACTTCGTGTCTGTCTTGG
GTGCCATTTTACCGGCTATCCAGATCAGCGTGGTCGCTGCCCGCGTTGCCATATCCCGCTACGCCTGCGT
CGCCGTCATAGTCTGCAAAAATGCTGGGCGGCGCTGTTAGCGTCAATCGTTTTATTGTTACCTGCCAACC
TGTTGCCTATTTCTATCATTTATCTGAACGGAGGACGGCAGGAAGATACAATTCTTTCCGGAATTATGTC
GCTGGCAAGTAGCAACATTGCGGTTGCAGGAATCGTGTTTATCGCCAGTATTCTGGTACCGTTTACTAAA
GTGATCGTCATGTTCACTTTACTGTTGAGCATTCATTTTAAATGCCAGCAAGGTTTACGCACACGCATTC
TGTTACTGCGGATGGTGACCTGGATTGGTCGCTGGTCGATGCTCGACCTGTTTGTCATATCTTTAACCAT
GTCGCTGATTAATCGCGATCAGATCCTCGCTTTTACTATGGGACCGGCTGCGTTTTATTTCGGCGCAGCG
GTAATTTTGACTATTCTTGCTGTGGAATGGCTGGACAGCCGCTTACTTTGGGATGCACATGAGTCAGGAA
ACGCCCGCTTCGACGACTGAAGCGCAGATTAAAAATAAACGCCGTATCTCACCTTTCTGGCTGCTGCCGT
TCATCGCGCTAATGATTGCCAGTTGGCTGATTTGGGACAGTTATCAGGACCGGGGTAATACCGTCACCAT
CGACTTTATGTCGGCGGATGGTATTGTTCCAGGCCGTACGCCTGTTCGTTATCAGGGCGTTGAAGTCGGA
ACAGTGCAGGATATCAGCCTCAGCGACGATCTTCGTAAGATTGAAGTCAAGGTCAGCATCAAGTCCGATA
TGAAAGATGCGCTGCGCGAAGAGACTCAGTTCTGGCTGGTGACGCCAAAAGCATCGTTGGCAGGTGTCTC
CGGGCTGGACGCCCTCGTCGGTGGGAACTATATCGGCATGATGCCGGGTAAAGGTAAAGAGCAGGATCAC
TTTGTCGCACTCGATACCCAACCGAAATATCGGCTGGACAATGGCGATCTGATGATCCACCTGCAAGCCC
CCGATCTCGGTTCGCTGAACAGCGGTTCATTGGTCTATTTCCGCAAGATCCCGGTGGGAAAAGTCTACGA
CTATGCCATCAATCCCAACAAGCAAGGCGTGGTGATTGATGTCCTGATCGAGCGGCGTTTTACCGATCTG
GTGAAAAAAGGTAGCCGTTTCTGGAACGTTTCCGGCGTTGATGCCAACGTCAGTATCAGTGGCGCGAAGG
TGAAACTGGAAAGCCTGGCGGCACTGGTTAACGGTGCGATTGCCTTCGATTCACCAGAAGAGTCGAAACC
TGCCGAGGCGGAAGATACCTTTGGTCTGTATGAAGATCTGGCCCACAGCCAGCGTGGCGTAATAATAAAA
CTGGAACTGCCGAGTGGGGCCGGATTAACCGCCGACTCGACGCCGTTAATGTATCAGGGGCTGGAAGTCG
GACAGCTGACTAAACTGGATTTAAATCCTGGTGGTAAAGTCACAGGGGAAATGACCGTTGATCCCAGCGT
CGTTACCCTGCTTCGTGAAAATACCCGCATCGAATTACGCAACCCGAAATTATCCCTTAGCGATGCTAAT
CTCAGCGCCCTGCTGACCGGCAAAACCTTCGAGCTGGTGCCCGGCGATGGCGAGCCACGCAAAGAGTTCG
TTGTTGTGCCAGGCGAAAAAGCACTGCTGCATGAACCTGATGTTCTGACGCTGACCCTGACCGCGCCGGA
AAGTTACGGTATTGATGCGGGTCAGCCGCTCATTCTTCACGGCGTGCAGGTAGGCCAGGTTATCGATCGT
AAACTCACCAGCAAAGGCGTCACCTTTACCGTCGCCATCGAGCCTCAGCATCGCGAACTGGTAAAAGGCG
ATAGCAAATTTGTCGTCAACAGCCGTGTCGATGTGAAGGTGGGGCTGGATGGCGTTGAGTTTCTCGGTGC
CAGCGCCTCAGAATGGATCAATGGCGGGATACGTATTCTGCCGGGCGATAAAGGTGAGATGAAAGCCAGC
TATCCACTGTATGCCAATTTGGAAAAAGCGCTGGAGAACAGCCTTAGCGATTTACCCACCACAACCGTGA
GTTTGAGTGCAGAGACGCTGCCGGATGTGCAGGCAGGATCGGTAGTGCTGTACCGTAAATTTGAAGTTGG
TGAAGTGATTACCGTGCGTCCGCGAGCTAACGCGTTTGATATCGATCTGCATATTAAGCCGGAGTATCGC
AACCTTCTGACCAGCAATAGCGTGTTCTGGGCAGAAGGCGGGGCGAAAGTTCAGCTGAATGGTAGTGGTC
TGACCGTACAGGCATCCCCGCTCTCCAGAGCATTAAAGGGAGCCATTAGCTTCGACAACCTCAGCGGTGC
CAGCGCCAGTCAGCGTAAAGGCGATAAGCGTATTCTGTATGCTTCCGAAACAGCGGCCCGTGCGGTTGGC
GGGCAGATTACGCTTCACGCTTTCGATGCCGGAAAACTGGCGGTCGGGATGCCAATTCGCTATCTCGGTA
TTGATATCGGGCAAATCCAGACGCTGGATCTGATTACCGCACGCAATGAAGTACAGGCAAAGGCGGTACT
TTACCCGGAATATGTCCAGACCTTTGCTCGCGGTGGTACGCGCTTCTCAGTGGTCACACCGCAAATTTCG
GCAGCTGGCGTTGAGCATCTTGATACTATCCTCCAGAATTATATCAACGTCGAACCAGGCCGGGGCAATC
CTCGCCGCGACTTTGAATTACAAGAGGCCACCATTACTGATTCGCGTTACCTGGATGGCTTAAGCATTAT
TGTTGAAGCGCCGGAAGCCGGTTCGTTAGGCATCGGTACGCCTGTGCTGTTCCGTGGTCTGGAAGTCGGT
ACGGTTACAGGAATGACGCTGGGGACATTGTCAGATCGCGTGATGATTGCGATGCGCATCAGTAAACGCT
ATCAACACCTGGTGCGTAACAATTCCGTCTTCTGGTTGGCATCGGGTTACAGTCTGGACTTTGGTCTGAC
GGGCGGCGTAGTGAAAACCGGCACCTTTAACCAGTTTATCCGTGGCGGCATCGCCTTCGCCACGCCTCCG
GGTACGCCACTGGCACCGAAAGCCCAGGAAGGCAAACACTTCCTGTTGCAGGAAAGTGAACCGAAAGAGT
GGCGTGAATGGGGAACTGCGCTTCCCAAATAATGCCCACCTCGAGCAGATCCGGCTGCTAACAAAGCCCG
AAAGGAAGCTGAGTTGGCTGCTGCCACCGCTGAGCAATAACTAGCATAACCCCTTGGGGCCTCTAAACGG
GTCTTGAGGGGTTTTTTGCTGAAAGGAGGAACTATATCCGGATAATTCTTGAAGACGAAAGGGCCTCGTG
ATACGCCTATTTTTATAGGTTAATGTCATGATAATAATGGTTTCTTAGACGTCAGGTGGCACTTTTCGGG
GAAATGTGCGCGGAACCCCTATTTGTTTATTTTTCTAAATACATTCAAATATGTATCCGCTCATGAGACA
ATAACCCTGATAAATGCTTCAATAATATTGAAAAAGGAAGAGTATGAGTATTCAACATTTCCGTGTCGCC
CTTATTCCCTTTTTTGCGGCATTTTGCCTTCCTGTTTTTGCTCACCCAGAAACGCTGGTGAAAGTAAAAG
ATGCTGAAGATCAGTTGGGTGCACGAGTGGGTTACATCGAACTGGATCTCAACAGCGGTAAGATCCTTGA
GAGTTTTCGCCCCGAAGAACGTTTTCCAATGATGAGCACTTTTAAAGTTCTGCTATGTGGCGCGGTATTA
TCCCGTGTTGACGCCGGGCAAGAGCAACTCGGTCGCCGCATACACTATTCTCAGAATGACTTGGTTGAGT
ACTCACCAGTCACAGAAAAGCATCTTACGGATGGCATGACAGTAAGAGAATTATGCAGTGCTGCCATAAC
CATGAGTGATAACACTGCGGCCAACTTACTTCTGACAACGATCGGAGGACCGAAGGAGCTAACCGCTTTT
TTGCACAACATGGGGGATCATGTAACTCGCCTTGATCGTTGGGAACCGGAGCTGAATGAAGCCATACCAA
ACGACGAGCGTGACACCACGATGCCTGCAGCAATGGCAACAACGTTGCGCAAACTATTAACTGGCGAACT
ACTTACTCTAGCTTCCCGGCAACAATTAATAGACTGGATGGAGGCGGATAAAGTTGCAGGACCACTTCTG
CGCTCGGCCCTTCCGGCTGGCTGGTTTATTGCTGATAAATCTGGAGCCGGTGAGCGTGGGTCTCGCGGTA
TCATTGCAGCACTGGGGCCAGATGGTAAGCCCTCCCGTATCGTAGTTATCTACACGACGGGGAGTCAGGC
AACTATGGATGAACGAAATAGACAGATCGCTGAGATAGGTGCCTCACTGATTAAGCATTGGTAACTGTCA
GACCAAGTTTACTCATATATACTTTAGATTGATTTAAAACTTCATTTTTAATTTAAAAGGATCTAGGTGA
AGATCCTTTTTGATAATCTCATGACCAAAATCCCTTAACGTGAGTTTTCGTTCCACTGAGCGTCAGACCC
CGTAGAAAAGATCAAAGGATCTTCTTGAGATCCTTTTTTTCTGCGCGTAATCTGCTGCTTGCAAACAAAA
AAACCACCGCTACCAGCGGTGGTTTGTTTGCCGGATCAAGAGCTACCAACTCTTTTTCCGAAGGTAACTG
GCTTCAGCAGAGCGCAGATACCAAATACTGTCCTTCTAGTGTAGCCGTAGTTAGGCCACCACTTCAAGAA
CTCTGTAGCACCGCCTACATACCTCGCTCTGCTAATCCTGTTACCAGTGGCTGCTGCCAGTGGCGATAAG
TCGTGTCTTACCGGGTTGGACTCAAGACGATAGTTACCGGATAAGGCGCAGCGGTCGGGCTGAACGGGGG
GTTCGTGCACACAGCCCAGCTTGGAGCGAACGACCTACACCGAACTGAGATACCTACAGCGTGAGCTATG
AGAAAGCGCCACGCTTCCCGAAGGGAGAAAGGCGGACAGGTATCCGGTAAGCGGCAGGGTCGGAACAGGA
GAGCGCACGAGGGAGCTTCCAGGGGGAAACGCCTGGTATCTTTATAGTCCTGTCGGGTTTCGCCACCTCT
GACTTGAGCGTCGATTTTTGTGATGCTCGTCAGGGGGGCGGAGCCTATGGAAAAACGCCAGCAACGCGGC
CTTTTTACGGTTCCTGGCCTTTTGCTGGCCTTTTGCTCACATGTTCTTTCCTGCGTTATCCCCTGATTCT
GTGGATAACCGTATTACCGCCTTTGAGTGAGCTGATACCGCTCGCCGCAGCCGAACGACCGAGCGCAGCG
AGT
Features (pLannotate 1.2.2; 12 found; start..end, strand, type, name):
     26..165     -  misc_feature   bom: basis of mobility region from pBR322
    267..458     -  CDS            rop: Rop protein, which maintains plasmids at low copy number; rop
    475..855     +  CDS            YPB1_ECOLX: Protein predicted: Swiss-Prot protein existence level 4. From Escherichia coli.
    967..985     +  promoter       T7 promoter: promoter for bacteriophage T7 RNA polymerase
   1017..1039    +  RBS            RBS: efficient ribosome binding site from bacteriophage T7 gene 10 (Olins and Rangwala, 1989)
   1047..2327    +  CDS            yebS: YEBS_ECOLI - Experimental evidence at protein level: Swiss-Prot protein existence level 1. Component of a transport pathway that contributes to membrane integrity. From Escherichia coli (strain K12).
   2299..4929    +  CDS            yebT: YEBT_ECOLI - Experimental evidence at protein level: Swiss-Prot protein existence level 1. Component of a transport pathway that contributes to membrane integrity (PubMed:27795327). May directly span the intermembrane space, facilitating the transport of substrates across the periplasm (Probable). From Escherichia coli (strain K12).
   4954..5003    +  CDS            SET1 (fragment): solubility-enhancement tag derived from T7 phage gene 10B
   5011..5058    +  terminator     T7 terminator: transcription terminator for bacteriophage T7 RNA polymerase
   5189..5293    +  promoter       AmpR promoter: bla
   5294..6154    +  CDS            AmpR: β-lactamase; bla; confers resistance to ampicillin, carbenicillin, and related antibiotics
   6325..6913    +  rep_origin     ori: high-copy-number ColE1/pMB1/pBR322/pUC origin of replication
