[The description below was written by a language model from this plasmid's Addgene catalogue record and pLannotate feature annotations shown in this document.]
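Description:
pBEL2420 is a 7,073 bp bacterial expression plasmid built on the Novagen pET17b backbone and designed for genetic complementation of the E. coli LetAB system with a mutant form of LetB. It is propagated in E. coli through a ColE1/pMB1-type origin and selected with ampicillin via the bla (β-lactamase) gene driven by its own promoter. The feature table also shows pBR322-derived backbone elements, including the bom mobility region and a rop coding sequence. Rop normally restrains copy number, although the catalogue entry lists the plasmid as high copy.

The payload is the native E. coli letA–letB (yebS–yebT) gene pair, inserted by Gibson cloning downstream of a T7 promoter and the efficient phage T7 gene 10 ribosome binding site, and followed by the T7 terminator. The two reading frames are annotated as slightly overlapping, which suggests the natural operon arrangement was preserved so that both proteins are produced from a single transcript. LetB carries the P717N substitution. No affinity or epitope tags are recorded on either protein. The short fragment annotated as a T7 gene 10-derived solubility tag lies after the LetB coding region and looks like residual vector sequence rather than a fusion partner.

LetA and LetB are annotated as components of a transport pathway contributing to membrane integrity, and LetB, an MCE-family protein, may span the periplasm. Going by the title of the associated publication, this plasmid belongs to a study of Ring6 in LetB function. It would typically be introduced into strains lacking letAB to test whether the P717N variant can restore function compared with wild-type LetAB.
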