Addgene plasmid #175972: pBEL2420
Purpose: Genetic complementation plasmid of LetAB with LetB(P717N)
Depositing lab: Gira Bhabha & Damian Ekiert. Depositing organization: NYU Grossman School of Medicine. Publication: Role of Ring6 in the Function of the E. coli MCE Protein LetB. Vieni C, Coudray N, Isom GL, Bhabha G, Ekiert DC. J Mol Biol. 2022 Jan 22;434(7):167463. doi: 10.1016/j.jmb.2022.167463. PubMed 35077766.
Backbone
  Vector backbone: pET17b
  Backbone manufacturer: Novagen
  Backbone size w/o insert (bp): 3174
  Total vector size (bp): 7073
  Vector type: Bacterial Expression
Growth in bacteria
  Bacterial resistance: Ampicillin, 100 μg/mL
  Growth temperature: 37°C
  Growth strain: DH5alpha
  Copy number: High Copy
Gene/Insert 1
  Gene/Insert name: LetA (alt names: yebS; b1833; ECK1832)
  Species: E. coli
  Promoter: T7
  Cloning method: Gibson Cloning
  Sequencing primers: 5′ T7; 3′ T7 Terminal
Gene/Insert 2
  Gene/Insert name: LetB (alt names: yebT; b1834; ECK1833)
  Species: E. coli
  Mutation: P717N
  Promoter: T7
  Cloning method: Gibson Cloning
  Sequencing primers: 5′ T7; 3′ T7 Terminal
Terms and licenses: Academic/Nonprofit Terms; Industry Terms: Not Available to Industry
How to cite: pBEL2420 was a gift from Gira Bhabha & Damian Ekiert (Addgene plasmid # 175972 ; http://n2t.net/addgene:175972 ; RRID:Addgene_175972)
